Addgene plasmid #201822: pOTTC1845 - pAAV CaMKII hChR2(H134R)-V5-ER-LBD (ChRERa)
Purpose: An adeno-associated viral vector expressing channelrhodopsin-2 fused to a V5 epitope and the ligand-binding domain of estrogen receptor (ChRERa) from a CaMKii promoter, for use in PET imaging
Depositing lab: Christopher Richie. Depositing organization: National Institute on Drug Abuse (NIDA). Publication: Expression of the excitatory opsin ChRERalpha can be traced longitudinally in rat and nonhuman primate brains with PET imaging. Bonaventura J, Boehm MA, Jedema HP, Solis O, Pignatelli M, Song X, Lu H, Richie CT, Zhang S, Gomez JL, Lam S, Morales M, Gharbawie OA, Pomper MG, Stein EA, Bradberry CW, Michaelides M. Sci Transl Med. 2023 Jul 26;15(706):eadd1014. doi: 10.1126/scitranslmed.add1014. Epub 2023 Jul 26. PubMed 37494470.
Backbone
  Vector backbone: Addgene 100050
  Backbone manufacturer: Karl Deisseroth
  Vector type: AAV
Growth in bacteria
  Bacterial resistance: Ampicillin, 100 μg/mL
  Growth temperature: 30°C
  Growth strain: NEB Stable
  Copy number: Low Copy
Gene/Insert
  Gene/Insert name: hChR2(H134R)-V5-ER-LBD (ChRERa) (alt name: ChRERa)
  Species: H. sapiens (human); C. reinhardtii
  Insert size (bp): 2000
  Promoter: CaMKii
  Cloning method: Ligation Independent Cloning
  Sequencing primers: 5′ unknown
Terms and licenses: Academic/Nonprofit Terms; Industry Terms: Not Available to Industry
Depositor comments: 3' Cloning Site: BamHI (not destroyed), 5' Cloning Site: XhoI (not destroyed).
How to cite: pOTTC1845 - pAAV CaMKII hChR2(H134R)-V5-ER-LBD (ChRERa) was a gift from Christopher Richie (Addgene plasmid # 201822 ; http://n2t.net/addgene:201822 ; RRID:Addgene_201822)
