[The description below was written by a language model from this plasmid's Addgene catalogue record and pLannotate feature annotations shown in this document.]
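Description:
pOTTC1845 - pAAV CaMKII hChR2(H134R)-V5-ER-LBD (ChRERa) is an adeno-associated virus transfer plasmid of about 6.8 kb, derived from an existing pAAV optogenetics backbone. It is propagated in E. coli through a ColE1/pUC-type origin with ampicillin selection (AmpR under its own bla promoter). It also carries an f1 phage origin and small remnants of the pBR322 bom and rop regions. The catalogue lists it as low copy and grown in a recombination-reduced strain, as is common for plasmids whose ITRs are prone to rearrangement. The annotation finds a full AAV2 inverted terminal repeat on the 3′ side of the cassette but only two short ITR fragments on the 5′ side. This may reflect how hard these hairpin repeats are to sequence and annotate rather than a true deletion.

Between the ITRs, which direct replication and packaging of the cassette into AAV particles, a roughly 1.3 kb mouse CaMKIIα promoter drives a single fusion protein and is followed by the human growth hormone polyadenylation signal. The fusion, ChRERa, begins with the H134R variant of Chlamydomonas reinhardtii channelrhodopsin-2, a blue-light-gated cation channel used to excite neurons. According to the record, this is joined through a V5 epitope tag to the ligand-binding domain of the human estrogen receptor. The automated annotation labels that domain as ERT2-like and does not call the V5 tag separately, although there is an unannotated gap between the two coding segments. The receptor domain serves as a binding handle for PET imaging, so opsin expression can be followed non-invasively. The associated work tracked it longitudinally in rat and nonhuman primate brains while retaining optogenetic excitation.
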