Features (pLannotate 1.2.2; 14 found; start..end, strand, type, name):
     12..39      +  repeat_region  AAV2 ITR (fragment): inverted terminal repeat of adeno-associated virus serotype 2 inverted
     68..95      +  repeat_region  AAV2 ITR (fragment): inverted terminal repeat of adeno-associated virus serotype 2 inverted
    149..1437    +  promoter       CaMKII promoter: promoter for the mouse calcium/calmodulin-dependent kinase II α subunit
   1477..2403    +  CDS            ChR2(H134R): H134R mutant of an N-terminal fragment of channelrhodopsin-2 from the alga Chlamydomonas reinhardtii (Nagel et al., 2005) blue light-activated cation channel
   2557..3492    +  CDS            ERT2: mutated ligand-binding domain of the human estrogen receptor (Feil et al., 1997)
   3537..4013    +  polyA_signal   hGH poly(A) signal: human growth hormone polyadenylation signal
   4053..4193    +  repeat_region  AAV2 ITR: inverted terminal repeat of adeno-associated virus serotype 2 inverted
   4198..4249    -  misc_feature   bom (fragment): basis of mobility region from pBR322
   4268..4723    +  rep_origin     f1 ori (sequence partly withheld): f1 bacteriophage origin of replication; arrow indicates direction of (+) strand synthesis
   4724..4773    -  misc_feature   bom (fragment): basis of mobility region from pBR322
   4875..4910    -  CDS            rop (fragment): Rop protein, which maintains plasmids at low copy number; rop
   5005..5109    +  promoter       AmpR promoter: bla
   5110..5970    +  CDS            AmpR: β-lactamase; bla; confers resistance to ampicillin, carbenicillin, and related antibiotics
   6141..6729    +  rep_origin     ori: high-copy-number ColE1/pMB1/pBR322/pUC origin of replication
>Addgene plasmid #201822 | pOTTC1845 - pAAV CaMKII hChR2(H134R)-V5-ER-LBD (ChRERa) | addgene full sequence | sequence record 399617 | Addgene NGS Result
CCTGCAGGCAGCTGCGCGCTCGCTCGCTCACTGAGGCCGCCCGGGCGTCGGGCGACCTTTGGTCGCCCGG
CCTCAGTGAGCGAGCGAGCGCGCAGAGAGGGAGTGGCCAACTCCATCACTAGGGGTTCCTGCGGCCGCAC
GCGTTTAACATTATGGCCTTAGGTCACTTCATCTCCATGGGGTTCTTCTTCTGATTTTCTAGAAAATGAG
ATGGGGGTGCAGAGAGCTTCCTCAGTGACCTGCCCAGGGTCACATCAGAAATGTCAGAGCTAGAACTTGA
ACTCAGATTACTAATCTTAAATTCCATGCCTTGGGGGCATGCAAGTACGATATACAGAAGGAGTGAACTC
ATTAGGGCAGATGACCAATGAGTTTAGGAAAGAAGAGTCCAGGGCAGGGTACATCTACACCACCCGCCCA
GCCCTGGGTGAGTCCAGCCACGTTCACCTCATTATAGTTGCCTCTCTCCAGTCCTACCTTGACGGGAAGC
ACAAGCAGAAACTGGGACAGGAGCCCCAGGAGACCAAATCTTCATGGTCCCTCTGGGAGGATGGGTGGGG
AGAGCTGTGGCAGAGGCCTCAGGAGGGGCCCTGCTGCTCAGTGGTGACAGATAGGGGTGAGAAAGCAGAC
AGAGTCATTCCGTCAGCATTCTGGGTCTGTTTGGTACTTCTTCTCACGCTAAGGTGGCGGTGTGATATGC
ACAATGGCTAAAAAGCAGGGAGAGCTGGAAAGAAACAAGGACAGAGACAGAGGCCAAGTCAACCAGACCA
ATTCCCAGAGGAAGCAAAGAAACCATTACAGAGACTACAAGGGGGAAGGGAAGGAGAGATGAATTAGCTT
CCCCTGTAAACCTTAGAACCCAGCTGTTGCCAGGGCAACGGGGCAATACCTGTCTCTTCAGAGGAGATGA
AGTTGCCAGGGTAACTACATCCTGTCTTTCTCAAGGACCATCCCAGAATGTGGCACCCACTAGCCGTTAC
CATAGCAACTGCCTCTTTGCCCCACTTAATCCCATCCCGTCTGTTAAAAGGGCCCTATAGTTGGAGGTGG
GGGAGGTAGGAAGAGCGATGATCACTTGTGGACTAAGTTTGTTCGCATCCCCTTCTCCAACCCCCTCAGT
ACATCACCCTGGGGGAACAGGGTCCACTTGCTCCTGGGCCCACACAGTCCTGCAGTATTGTGTATATAAG
GCCAGGGCAAAGAGGAGCAGGTTTTAAAGTGAAAGGCAGGCAGGTGTTGGGGAGGCAGTTACCGGGGCAA
CGGGAACAGGGCGTTTCGGAGGTGGTTGCCATGGGGACCTGGATGCTGACGAAGGCTCGCGAGGCTGTGA
GCAGCCACAGTGCCCTGCTCAGAAGCCCCAAGCTCGTCAGTCAAGCCGGTTCTCCGTTTGCACTCAGGAG
CACGGGCAGGCGAGTGGCCCCTAGTTCTGGGGGCAGCTCTAGAGCGGTACCGGATCCCGAAGTTATCGCT
AGCACCATGGACTATGGCGGCGCTTTGTCTGCCGTCGGACGCGAACTTTTGTTCGTTACTAATCCTGTGG
TGGTGAACGGGTCCGTCCTGGTCCCTGAGGATCAATGTTACTGTGCCGGATGGATTGAATCTCGCGGCAC
GAACGGCGCTCAGACCGCGTCAAATGTCCTGCAGTGGCTTGCAGCAGGATTCAGCATTTTGCTGCTGATG
TTCTATGCCTACCAAACCTGGAAATCTACATGCGGCTGGGAGGAGATCTATGTGTGCGCCATTGAAATGG
TTAAGGTGATTCTCGAGTTCTTTTTTGAGTTTAAGAATCCCTCTATGCTCTACCTTGCCACAGGACACCG
GGTGCAGTGGCTGCGCTATGCAGAGTGGCTGCTCACTTGTCCTGTCATCCTTATCCGCCTGAGCAACCTC
ACCGGCCTGAGCAACGACTACAGCAGGAGAACCATGGGACTCCTTGTCTCAGACATCGGGACTATCGTGT
GGGGGGCTACCAGCGCCATGGCAACCGGCTATGTTAAAGTCATCTTCTTTTGTCTTGGATTGTGCTATGG
CGCGAACACATTTTTTCACGCCGCCAAAGCATATATCGAGGGTTATCATACTGTGCCAAAGGGTCGGTGC
CGCCAGGTCGTGACCGGCATGGCATGGCTGTTTTTCGTGAGCTGGGGTATGTTCCCAATTCTCTTCATTT
TGGGGCCCGAAGGTTTTGGCGTCCTGAGCGTCTATGGCTCCACCGTAGGTCACACGATTATTGATCTGAT
GAGTAAAAATTGTTGGGGGTTGTTGGGACACTACCTGCGCGTCCTGATCCACGAGCACATATTGATTCAC
GGAGATATCCGCAAAACCACCAAACTGAACATCGGCGGAACGGAGATCGAGGTCGAGACTCTCGTCGAAG
ACGAAGCCGAGGCCGGAGCCGTGCCAGCGGCCGCCACCGGTGGATCTATGGAAGCTTACTGTCATATTAA
GGGGTTCGATGCCGTGAATGGAAAGCCAATACCCAATCCTCTGCTGGGCTTGGACTCAACTAGAACCGGC
GGCGGTTGTCCATGGGCCACTGGTTCAGGTTCATCTGCTGGAGACATGAGAGCTGCCAACCTTTGGCCAA
GCCCGCTCATGATCAAACGCTCTAAGAAGAACAGCCTGGCCTTGTCCCTGACGGCCGACCAGATGGTCAG
TGCCTTGTTGGATGCTGAGCCCCCCATACTCTATTCCGAGTATGATCCTACCAGACCCTTCAGTGAAGCC
TCCATGATGGGCTTACTGACCAACCTGGCAGACAGGGAGCTGGTTCACATGATCAACTGGGCGAAGAGGG
TGCCAGGCTTTGTGGATTTGACCCTCCATGATCAGGTCCACCTTCTGGAATGTGCCTGGCTAGAGATCCT
GATGATTGGCCTCGTCTGGCGCTCCATGGAGCACCCAGGGAAGCTACTGTTTGCTCCTAACTTGCTCTTG
GACAGGAACCAGGGAAAATGTGTAGAGGGCATGGTGGAGATCTTCGACATGCTGCTGGCTACATCATCTC
GGTTCCGCATGATGAATCTGCAGGGAGAGGAGTTTGTGTGCCTCAAATCTATTATTTTGCTTAATTCTGG
AGTGTACACATTTCTGTCCAGCACCCTGAAGTCTCTGGAAGAGAAGGACCATATCCACCGAGTCCTGGAC
AAGATCACAGACACTTTGATCCACCTGATGGCCAAGGCAGGCCTGACCCTGCAGCAGCAGCACCAGCGGC
TGGCCCAGCTCCTCCTCATCCTCTCCCACATCAGGCACATGAGTAACAAAGGCATGGAGCATCTGTACAG
CATGAAGTGCAAGAACGTGGTGCCCCTCTATGACCTGCTGCTGGAGATGCTGGACGCCCACCGCCTACAT
GCGCCCACTAGCCGTGGAGGGGCATCCGTGGAGGAGACGGACCAAAGCCACTTGGCCACTGCGGGCTCTA
CTTCATCGCATTCCTTGCAAAAGTATTACATCACGGGGGAGGCAGAGGGTTTCCCTGCCACAGTCTAGGC
AGGTGGGCGCGCCATAACTTCGCTCGAGAGATCTACGGGTGGCATCCCTGTGACCCCTCCCCAGTGCCTC
TCCTGGCCCTGGAAGTTGCCACTCCAGTGCCCACCAGCCTTGTCCTAATAAAATTAAGTTGCATCATTTT
GTCTGACTAGGTGTCCTTCTATAATATTATGGGGTGGAGGGGGGTGGTATGGAGCAAGGGGCAAGTTGGG
AAGACAACCTGTAGGGCCTGCGGGGTCTATTGGGAACCAAGCTGGAGTGCAGTGGCACAATCTTGGCTCA
CTGCAATCTCCGCCTCCTGGGTTCAAGCGATTCTCCTGCCTCAGCCTCCCGAGTTGTTGGGATTCCAGGC
ATGCATGACCAGGCTCAGCTAATTTTTGTTTTTTTGGTAGAGACGGGGTTTCACCATATTGGCCAGGCTG
GTCTCCAACTCCTAATCTCAGGTGATCTACCCACCTTGGCCTCCCAAATTGCTGGGATTACAGGCGTGAA
CCACTGCTCCCTTCCCTGTCCTTCTGATTTTGTAGGTAACCACGTGCGGACCGAGCGGCCGCAGGAACCC
CTAGTGATGGAGTTGGCCACTCCCTCTCTGCGCGCTCGCTCGCTCACTGAGGCCGGGCGACCAAAGGTCG
CCCGACGCCCGGGCTTTGCCCGGGCGGCCTCAGTGAGCGAGCGAGCGCGCAGCTGCCTGCAGGGGCGCCT
GATGCGGTATTTTCTCCTTACGCATCTGTGCGGTATTTCACACCGCATA
[95 nt withheld, positions 4250-4344]
T
[46 nt withheld, positions 4346-4391]
C
[141 nt withheld, positions 4393-4533]
CCTTTGACGTTGGAGTCCACGTTCTTT
[37 nt withheld, positions 4561-4597]
ACTCTATCTCGGGCTATTCTTTTGATTTATAAGGGATTTTGCCGATTTCGGTCTATTGGTTAAAAAATGA
GCTGATTTAACAAAAATTTAACGCGAATTTTAACAAAATATTAACGTTTACAATTTTATGGTGCACTCTC
AGTACAATCTGCTCTGATGCCGCATAGTTAAGCCAGCCCCGACACCCGCCAACACCCGCTGACGCGCCCT
GACGGGCTTGTCTGCTCCCGGCATCCGCTTACAGACAAGCTGTGACCGTCTCCGGGAGCTGCATGTGTCA
GAGGTTTTCACCGTCATCACCGAAACGCGCGAGACGAAAGGGCCTCGTGATACGCCTATTTTTATAGGTT
AATGTCATGATAATAATGGTTTCTTAGACGTCAGGTGGCACTTTTCGGGGAAATGTGCGCGGAACCCCTA
TTTGTTTATTTTTCTAAATACATTCAAATATGTATCCGCTCATGAGACAATAACCCTGATAAATGCTTCA
ATAATATTGAAAAAGGAAGAGTATGAGTATTCAACATTTCCGTGTCGCCCTTATTCCCTTTTTTGCGGCA
TTTTGCCTTCCTGTTTTTGCTCACCCAGAAACGCTGGTGAAAGTAAAAGATGCTGAAGATCAGTTGGGTG
CACGAGTGGGTTACATCGAACTGGATCTCAACAGCGGTAAGATCCTTGAGAGTTTTCGCCCCGAAGAACG
TTTTCCAATGATGAGCACTTTTAAAGTTCTGCTATGTGGCGCGGTATTATCCCGTATTGACGCCGGGCAA
GAGCAACTCGGTCGCCGCATACACTATTCTCAGAATGACTTGGTTGAGTACTCACCAGTCACAGAAAAGC
ATCTTACGGATGGCATGACAGTAAGAGAATTATGCAGTGCTGCCATAACCATGAGTGATAACACTGCGGC
CAACTTACTTCTGACAACGATCGGAGGACCGAAGGAGCTAACCGCTTTTTTGCACAACATGGGGGATCAT
GTAACTCGCCTTGATCGTTGGGAACCGGAGCTGAATGAAGCCATACCAAACGACGAGCGTGACACCACGA
TGCCTGTAGCAATGGCAACAACGTTGCGCAAACTATTAACTGGCGAACTACTTACTCTAGCTTCCCGGCA
ACAATTAATAGACTGGATGGAGGCGGATAAAGTTGCAGGACCACTTCTGCGCTCGGCCCTTCCGGCTGGC
TGGTTTATTGCTGATAAATCTGGAGCCGGTGAGCGTGGGTCTCGCGGTATCATTGCAGCACTGGGGCCAG
ATGGTAAGCCCTCCCGTATCGTAGTTATCTACACGACGGGGAGTCAGGCAACTATGGATGAACGAAATAG
ACAGATCGCTGAGATAGGTGCCTCACTGATTAAGCATTGGTAACTGTCAGACCAAGTTTACTCATATATA
CTTTAGATTGATTTAAAACTTCATTTTTAATTTAAAAGGATCTAGGTGAAGATCCTTTTTGATAATCTCA
TGACCAAAATCCCTTAACGTGAGTTTTCGTTCCACTGAGCGTCAGACCCCGTAGAAAAGATCAAAGGATC
TTCTTGAGATCCTTTTTTTCTGCGCGTAATCTGCTGCTTGCAAACAAAAAAACCACCGCTACCAGCGGTG
GTTTGTTTGCCGGATCAAGAGCTACCAACTCTTTTTCCGAAGGTAACTGGCTTCAGCAGAGCGCAGATAC
CAAATACTGTTCTTCTAGTGTAGCCGTAGTTAGGCCACCACTTCAAGAACTCTGTAGCACCGCCTACATA
CCTCGCTCTGCTAATCCTGTTACCAGTGGCTGCTGCCAGTGGCGATAAGTCGTGTCTTACCGGGTTGGAC
TCAAGACGATAGTTACCGGATAAGGCGCAGCGGTCGGGCTGAACGGGGGGTTCGTGCACACAGCCCAGCT
TGGAGCGAACGACCTACACCGAACTGAGATACCTACAGCGTGAGCTATGAGAAAGCGCCACGCTTCCCGA
AGGGAGAAAGGCGGACAGGTATCCGGTAAGCGGCAGGGTCGGAACAGGAGAGCGCACGAGGGAGCTTCCA
GGGGGAAACGCCTGGTATCTTTATAGTCCTGTCGGGTTTCGCCACCTCTGACTTGAGCGTCGATTTTTGT
GATGCTCGTCAGGGGGGCGGAGCCTATGGAAAAACGCCAGCAACGCGGCCTTTTTACGGTTCCTGGCCTT
TTGCTGGCCTTTTGCTCACATGT
